Addgene plasmid #194296: Hyper7 in pT3TS-Dest
Purpose: In vitro transcription of the hydrogen peroxide sensor Hyper7 from the T3 promoter. Parton lab clone KRL
Depositing lab: Rob Parton. Depositing organization: University of Queensland, Institute for Molecular Bioscience. Publication: Caveolae sense oxidative stress through membrane lipid peroxidation and cytosolic release of CAVIN1 to regulate NRF2. Wu Y, Lim YW, Stroud DA, Martel N, Hall TE, Lo HP, Ferguson C, Ryan MT, McMahon KA, Parton RG. Dev Cell. 2023 Mar 13;58(5):376-397.e4. doi: 10.1016/j.devcel.2023.02.004. Epub 2023 Feb 28. PubMed 36858041.
Backbone
  Vector backbone: pT3TS-Dest_R1-R3 (Addgene 140878)
  Vector type: In vitro transcription of mRNA
Growth in bacteria
  Bacterial resistance: Ampicillin, 100 μg/mL
  Growth temperature: 37°C
  Growth strain: DH5alpha
  Copy number: High Copy
Gene/Insert
  Gene/Insert name: Hyper7
  Species: Synthetic
Terms and licenses: Academic/Nonprofit Terms; Industry Terms: Not Available to Industry
Depositor comments: Please visit https://www.biorxiv.org/content/10.1101/2021.06.09.447684v2 for bioRxiv preprint.
How to cite: Hyper7 in pT3TS-Dest was a gift from Rob Parton (Addgene plasmid # 194296 ; http://n2t.net/addgene:194296 ; RRID:Addgene_194296)
