[The description below was written by a language model from this plasmid's Addgene catalogue record and pLannotate feature annotations shown in this document.]
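Description:
Hyper7 in pT3TS-Dest is a high-copy bacterial plasmid built for in vitro transcription of mRNA encoding HyPer7, a synthetic, genetically encoded fluorescent sensor of hydrogen peroxide. It derives from the Gateway destination backbone pT3TS-Dest_R1-R3 and is propagated in E. coli using a ColE1/pUC-type origin, with ampicillin selection provided by the β-lactamase gene and its own promoter. An f1 phage origin and remnants of a lac cloning cassette (lacZα and lacI fragments, CAP site, lac promoter and operator) are also present as backbone carry-over and play no evident role in the construct's stated use.

The transcription unit begins with a bacteriophage T3 promoter, followed by the Xenopus laevis beta-globin 5'-UTR, the insert flanked by attB1 and attB3 sites left by Gateway recombination, and then the Xenopus beta-globin 3'-UTR. The globin UTRs are standard elements of this vector family that improve translation and stability of synthetic mRNA. Within the attB-flanked region the automated annotation recognises only a GFP-type coding segment labelled cEGFP. This is consistent with the fluorescent protein portion of the sensor, while the surrounding unannotated insert sequence presumably covers the peroxide-sensing domain, which the feature table does not identify. A T7 promoter lies downstream in the reverse orientation.

The plasmid serves as a template for T3 polymerase synthesis of sensor mRNA. The record does not state the organism or cells into which the mRNA is delivered, but the associated study concerns oxidative stress sensing by caveolae. The sequence is described as a partial NGS result.
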