Features (pLannotate 1.2.2; 16 found; start..end, strand, type, name):
      1..19      +  promoter       T3 promoter: promoter for bacteriophage T3 RNA polymerase
     44..86      +  5'UTR          Xenopus globin 5'-UTR: translational enhancer from the 5'-UTR of the major beta-globin gene of Xenopus laevis
     94..114     +  protein_bind   attB1: mutant version of attB; core recombination site for the Gateway® BP reaction BP Clonase™
    529..1254    +  CDS            cEGFP: cEGFP is a basic (constitutively fluorescent) green fluorescent protein published in 2008, derived from Aequorea victoria.
   1564..1584    -  protein_bind   attB3: mutant version of attB; core recombination site for the Gateway® BP reaction BP Clonase™
   1609..1734    +  3'UTR          Xenopus globin 3'-UTR: 3'-UTR of the major beta-globin gene of Xenopus laevis
   1822..1840    -  promoter       T7 promoter: promoter for bacteriophage T7 RNA polymerase
   1843..2000    +  CDS            lacZα (fragment): LacZα fragment of β-galactosidase; lacZ fragment
   2032..2460    -  rep_origin     f1 ori (sequence partly withheld): f1 bacteriophage origin of replication; arrow indicates direction of (+) strand synthesis
   2487..2591    +  promoter       AmpR promoter: bla
   2592..3452    +  CDS            AmpR: β-lactamase; bla; confers resistance to ampicillin, carbenicillin, and related antibiotics
   3623..4211    +  rep_origin     ori: high-copy-number ColE1/pMB1/pBR322/pUC origin of replication
   4394..4486    +  CDS            lacI (fragment): lac repressor; lacI; The lac repressor binds to the lac operator to inhibit transcription in E. coli. This inhibition can be relieved by adding lactose or isopropyl-β-D-thiogalactopyranoside (IPTG).
   4499..4520    +  protein_bind   CAP binding site: CAP binding activates transcription in the presence of cAMP. E. coli catabolite activator protein
   4535..4565    +  promoter       lac promoter: promoter for the E. coli lac operon
   4573..4589    +  protein_bind   lac operator: The lac repressor binds to the lac operator to inhibit transcription in E. coli. This inhibition can be relieved by adding lactose or isopropyl-β-D-thiogalactopyranoside (IPTG). lac repressor encoded by lacI
>Addgene plasmid #194296 | Hyper7 in pT3TS-Dest | addgene full sequence | sequence record 380452 | Addgene Partial NGS Result
AATTAACCCTCACTAAAGGGAACAAAAGCTGGAGCTAAGCTTGCTTGTTCTTTTTGCAGAAGCTCAGAAT
AAACGCTCAACTTTGGCAGATCTCAAGTTTGTACAAAAAAGCAGGCTGCCACCATGCATTTGGCGAATGA
AGAACAAAATGAGCTGGAGGGTGCGTTTAAGTTGGGCCTCATCTTCACGGTGGCACCCTACCTTCTTCCT
AAACTTATCGTATCTCTGCGGAGGACCGCGCCTAAGATGCCCTTGATGCTCGAGGAGAACTACACACATA
CGCTCACAGAGTCACTCAAGAGGGGAGACGTCGACGCAATCATTGTCGCAGAACCGTTCCAAGAGCCGGG
TATCGTGACGGAGCCTCTCTACGATGAGCCGTTCTTCGTGATAGTCCCGAAGGGTCACAGTTTCGAGGAG
CTTGATGCTGTTTCCCCTCGGATGCTTGGTGAAGAGCAAGTTCTCCTCCTTACAGAGGGGAATTGTATGA
GGGATCAAGTACTGAGCAGCGCGGGCTTTAATAGCAACAATGTATATATAATGGCAGACAAACAGAAAAA
TGGCATAAAGGCAAATTTTAAGATTCGTCATAATGTAGAAGACGGTAGCGTTCAACTCGCCGATCACTAC
CAGCAAAACACTCCAATCGGTGACGGGCCTGTACTCCTCCCGGATAACCATTACCTCTCATTCCAGAGTG
TACTCAGTAAAGATCCTAACGAGAAAAGAGATCATATGGTCTTGTTGGAGTTTGTTACAGCAGCGGGGAT
CACCCTGGGCATGGATGAGCTTTATAACGTAGATGGCGGTTCCGGAGGAACGGGTTCTAAGGGTGAAGAA
TTGTTTACCGGAGTAGTTCCTATCTTGGTCGAACTGGATGGGGACGTTAACGGCCATAAATTTTCAGTTT
CTGGGGAAGGCGAGGGAGATGCAACTTATGGCAAGCTGACCCTCAAACTCATCTGCACGACGGGAAAGCT
CCCAGTTCCTTGGCCTACGCTGGTGACCACGCTGTCTTATGGCTTGAAGTGTTTTGCGCGTTACCCAGAC
CACATGAAGCAGCATGACTTTTTTAAGTCTGCCATGCCCGAGGGGTACGTTCAGGAGAGAACAATTTTCT
TCAAAGACGACGGGAACTACAAAACAAGAGCCGAAGTGAAATTTGAAGGGGATACCTTGGTGAATCGCAT
CGAGCTGAAGGGAATCGGATTCAAAGAAGATGGCAACATCCTTGGGCACAAACTCGAGTATAACGGCCCG
AGTTGTAGTGAGCTTGCGGCCAAGCAGCGTATCCAGGGTCTTACAAATACATTGCAAGGATCTTCTATCA
ACACAATTCGGCACATGGTCGCCAGTGGGCTCGCAATCTCTGTACTTCCGGCCACCGCGTTGACGGAGAA
CGATCATATGCTGTTCTCCATCATTCCCTTTGAGGGAACGCCGCCATCCAGAAGGGTGGTTCTCGCTTAT
CGAAGGAACTTTGTTCGGCCAAAGGCCTTGTCTGCTATGAAGGCCGCTATTATGCAAAGCCAGTTGCATG
GGGTGAGCTTTATATGCGATTGACAACTTTATTATACATAGTTGCTCGAGCGGATCTGGTTACCACTAAA
CCAGCCTCAAGAACACCCGAATGGAGTCTCTAAGCTACATAATACCAACTTACACTTTACAAAATGTTGT
CCCCCAAAATGTAGCCATTCGTATCTGCTCCTAATAAAAAGAAAGTTTCTTCACATTCTAAAAAAAAAAA
AAAAAAAAAAAAAAAAAANCCCCCCCCCCCCCCTGCAGGGCCAAGTCGGCCTCTAGAGGTACCCAATTCG
CCCTATAGTGAGTCGTATTACAATTCACTGGCCGTCGTTTTACAACGTCGTGACTGGGAAAACCCTGGCG
TTACCCAACTTAATCGCCTTGCAGCACATCCCCCTTTCGCCAGCTGGCGTAATAGCGAAGAGGCCCGCAC
CGATCGCCCTTCCCAACAGTTGCGCAGCCTGAATGGCGAATGGCAAATTGTAAGCGTTAATATTTTGTTA
AAATTCGCGTTAAATTTTTGTTAAATCAGCTCATTTTTTAACCAATAGGCCGAAATCGGCAAAATCCCTT
ATAAATCAAAAGAATAGACCGAGATAGGGT
[37 nt withheld, positions 2131-2167]
AAAGAACGTGGACTCCAACGTCAAAGG
[49 nt withheld, positions 2195-2243]
T
[91 nt withheld, positions 2245-2335]
G
[124 nt withheld, positions 2337-2460]
CAGGTGGCACTTTTCGGGGAAATGTGCGCGGAACCCCTATTTGTTTATTTTTCTAAATACATTCAAATAT
GTATCTGCTCATGAGACAATAACCCTGATAAATGCTTCAATAATATTGAAAAAGGAAGAGTATGAGTATT
CAACATTTCCGTGTCGCCCTTATTCCCTTTTTTGCGGCATTTTGCCTTCCTGTTTTTGCTCACCCAGAAA
CGCTGGTGAAAGTAAAAGATGCTGAAGATCAGTTGGGTGCACGAGTGGGTTACATCGAACTGGATCTCAA
CAGCGGTAAGATCCTTGAGAGTTTTCGCCCCGAAGAACGTTTTCCAATGATGAGCACTTTTAAAGTTCTG
CTATGTGGCGCGGTATTATCCCGTATTGACGCCGGGCAAGAGCAACTCGGTCGCCGCATACACTATTCTC
AGAATGACTTGGTTGAGTACTCACCAGTCACAGAAAAGCATCTTACGGATGGCATGACAGTAAGAGAATT
ATGCAGTGCTGCCATAACCATGAGTGATAACACTGCGGCCAACTTACTTCTGACAACGATCGGAGGACCG
AAGGAGCTAACCGCTTTTTTGCACAACATGGGGGATCATGTAACTCGCCTTGATCGTTGGGAACCGGAGC
TGAATGAAGCCATACCAAACGACGAGCGTGACACCACGATGCCTGTAGCAATGGCAACAACGTTGCGCAA
ACTATTAACTGGCGAACTACTTACTCTAGCTTCCCGGCAACAATTAATAGACTGGATGGAGGCGGATAAA
GTTGCAGGACCACTTCTGCGCTCGGCCCTTCCGGCTGGCTGGTTTATTGCTGATAAATCTGGAGCCGGTG
AGCGTGGGTCTCGCGGTATCATTGCAGCACTGGGGCCAGATGGTAAGCCCTCCCGTATCGTAGTTATCTA
CACGACGGGGAGTCAGGCAACTATGGATGAACGAAATAGACAGATCGCTGAGATAGGTGCCTCACTGATT
AAGCATTGGTAACTGTCAGACCAAGTTTACTCATATATACTTTAGATTGATTTAAAACTTCATTTTTAAT
TTAAAAGGATCTAGGTGAAGATCCTTTTTGATAATCTCATGACCAAAATCCCTTAACGTGAGTTTTCGTT
CCACTGAGCGTCAGACCCCGTAGAAAAGATCAAAGGATCTTCTTGAGATCCTTTTTTTCTGCGCGTAATC
TGCTGCTTGCAAACAAAAAAACCACCGCTACCAGCGGTGGTTTGTTTGCCGGATCAAGAGCTACCAACTC
TTTTTCCGAAGGTAACTGGCTTCAGCAGAGCGCAGATACCAAATACTGTTCTTCTAGTGTAGCCGTAGTT
AGGCCACCACTTCAAGAACTCTGTAGCACCGCCTACATACCTCGCTCTGCTAATCCTGTTACCAGTGGCT
GCTGCCAGTGGCGATAAGTCGTGTCTTACCGGGTTGGACTCAAGACGATAGTTACCGGATAAGGCGCAGC
GGTCGGGCTGAACGGGGGGTTCGTGCACACAGCCCAGCTTGGAGCGAACGACCTACACCGAACTGAGATA
CCTACAGCGTGAGCTATGAGAAAGCGCCACGCTTCCCGAAGGGAGAAAGGCGGACAGGTATCCGGTAAGC
GGCAGGGTCGGAACAGGAGAGCGCACGAGGGAGCTTCCAGGGGGAAACGCCTGGTATCTTTATAGTCCTG
TCGGGTTTCGCCACCTCTGACTTGAGCGTCGATTTTTGTGATGCTCGTCAGGGGGGCGGAGCCTATGGAA
AAACGCCAGCAACGCGGCCTTTTTACGGTTCCTGGCCTTTTGCTGGCCTTTTGCTCACATGTTCTTTCCT
GCGTTATCCCCTGATTCTGTGGATAACCGTATTACCGCCTTTGAGTGAGCTGATACCGCTCGCCGCAGCC
GAACGACCGAGCGCAGCGAGTCAGTGAGCGAGGAAGCGGAAGAGCGCCCAATACGCAAACCGCCTCTCCC
CGCGCGTTGGCCGATTCATTAATGCAGCTGGCACGACAGGTTTCCCGACTGGAAAGCGGGCAGTGAGCGC
AACGCAATTAATGTGAGTTAGCTCACTCATTAGGCACCCCAGGCTTTACACTTTATGCTTCCGGCTCGTA
TGTTGTGTGGAATTGTGAGCGGATAACAATTTCACACAGGAAACAGCTATGACCATGATTACGCCAAGCT
CGA
